>Addgene plasmid #100873 | pINDUCER20-Flag-hSPDEF WT | addgene full sequence | sequence record 193608 | Addgene Assembled Sequence
TGGAAGGGCTAATTCACTCCCAAAGAAGACAAGATATCCTTGATCTGTGGATCTACCACACACAAGGCTA
CTTCCCTGATTAGCAGAACTACACACCAGGGCCAGGGGTCAGATATCCACTGACCTTTGGATGGTGCTAC
AAGCTAGTACCAGTTGAGCCAGATAAGGTAGAAGAGGCCAATAAAGGAGAGAACACCAGCTTGTTACACC
CTGTGAGCCTGCATGGGATGGATGACCCGGAGAGAGAAGTGTTAGAGTGGAGGTTTGACAGCCGCCTAGC
ATTTCATCACGTGGCCCGAGAGCTGCATCCGGAGTACTTCAAGAACTGCTGATATCGAGCTTGCTACAAG
GGACTTTCCGCTGGGGACTTTCCAGGGAGGCGTGGCCTGGGCGGGACTGGGGAGTGGCGAGCCCTCAGAT
CCTGCATATAAGCAGCTGCTTTTTGCCTGTACTGGGTCTCTCTGGTTAGACCAGATCTGAGCCTGGGAGC
TCTCTGGCTAACTAGGGAACCCACTGCTTAAGCCTCAATAAAGCTTGCCTTGAGTGCTTCAAGTAGTGTG
TGCCCGTCTGTTGTGTGACTCTGGTAACTAGAGATCCCTCAGACCCTTTTAGTCAGTGTGGAAAATCTCT
AGCAGTGGCGCCCGAACAGGGACTTGAAAGCGAAAGGGAAACCAGAGGAGCTCTCTCGACGCAGGACTCG
GCTTGCTGAAGCGCGCACGGCAAGAGGCGAGGGGCGGCGACTGGTGAGTACGCCAAAAATTTTGACTAGC
GGAGGCTAGAAGGAGAGAGATGGGTGCGAGAGCGTCAGTATTAAGCGGGGGAGAATTAGATCGCGATGGG
AAAAAATTCGGTTAAGGCCAGGGGGAAAGAAAAAATATAAATTAAAACATATAGTATGGGCAAGCAGGGA
GCTAGAACGATTCGCAGTTAATCCTGGCCTGTTAGAAACATCAGAAGGCTGTAGACAAATACTGGGACAG
CTACAACCATCCCTTCAGACAGGATCAGAAGAACTTAGATCATTATATAATACAGTAGCAACCCTCTATT
GTGTGCATCAAAGGATAGAGATAAAAGACACCAAGGAAGCTTTAGACAAGATAGAGGAAGAGCAAAACAA
AAGTAAGACCACCGCACAGCAAGCGGCCGGCCGCTGATCTTCAGACCTGGAGGAGGAGATATGAGGGACA
ATTGGAGAAGTGAATTATATAAATATAAAGTAGTAAAAATTGAACCATTAGGAGTAGCACCCACCAAGGC
AAAGAGAAGAGTGGTGCAGAGAGAAAAAAGAGCAGTGGGAATAGGAGCTTTGTTCCTTGGGTTCTTGGGA
GCAGCAGGAAGCACTATGGGCGCAGCGTCAATGACGCTGACGGTACAGGCCAGACAATTATTGTCTGGTA
TAGTGCAGCAGCAGAACAATTTGCTGAGGGCTATTGAGGCGCAACAGCATCTGTTGCAACTCACAGTCTG
GGGCATCAAGCAGCTCCAGGCAAGAATCCTGGCTGTGGAAAGATACCTAAAGGATCAACAGCTCCTGGGG
ATTTGGGGTTGCTCTGGAAAACTCATTTGCACCACTGCTGTGCCTTGGAATGCTAGTTGGAGTAATAAAT
CTCTGGAACAGATTTGGAATCACACGACCTGGATGGAGTGGGACAGAGAAATTAACAATTACACAAGCTT
AATACACTCCTTAATTGAAGAATCGCAAAACCAGCAAGAAAAGAATGAACAAGAATTATTGGAATTAGAT
AAATGGGCAAGTTTGTGGAATTGGTTTAACATAACAAATTGGCTGTGGTATATAAAATTATTCATAATGA
TAGTAGGAGGCTTGGTAGGTTTAAGAATAGTTTTTGCTGTACTTTCTATAGTGAATAGAGTTAGGCAGGG
ATATTCACCATTATCGTTTCAGACCCACCTCCCAACCCCGAGGGGACCCGACAGGCCCGAAGGAATAGAA
GAAGAAGGTGGAGAGAGAGACAGAGACAGATCCATTCGATTAGTGAACGGATCTCGACGGTATCGCCGAA
TTCACAAATGGCAGTATTCATCCACAATTTTAAAAGAAAAGGGGGGATTGGGGGGTACAGTGCAGGGGAA
AGAATAGTAGACATAATAGCAACAGACATACAAACTAAAGAATTACAAAAACAAATTACAAAAATTCAAA
ATTTTCGGGTTTATTACAGGGACAGCAGAGATCCAGTTTGGACTAGGATCCTTTACCACTCCCTATCAGT
GATAGAGAAAAGTGAAAGTCGAGTTTACCACTCCCTATCAGTGATAGAGAAAAGTGAAAGTCGAGTTTAC
CACTCCCTATCAGTGATAGAGAAAAGTGAAAGTCGAGTTTACCACTCCCTATCAGTGATAGAGAAAAGTG
AAAGTCGAGTTTACCACTCCCTATCAGTGATAGAGAAAAGTGAAAGTCGAGTTTACCACTCCCTATCAGT
GATAGAGAAAAGTGAAAGTCGAGTTTACCACTCCCTATCAGTGATAGAGAAAAGTGAAAGTCGAGCTCGG
TACCCGGGTCGAGGTAGGCGTGTACGGTGGGAGGCCTATATAAGCAGAGCTCGTTTAGTGAACCGTCAGA
TCGCCTGGAGACGCCATCCACGCTGTTTTGACCTCCATAGAAGACACCGGGACCGATCCAGCCTCCGCGG
CCCCGAACTAGTCCAGTGTGGTGGAATTCTGCAGATATCAACAAGTTTGTACAAAAAAGCAGGCTTCATG
GACTACAAAGACCATGACGGTGATTATAAAGATCATGACATCGATTACAAGGATGACGATGACAAGCTTG
CGGCCGCGAATTCCATGGGCAGCGCCAGCCCGGGTCTGAGCAGCGTATCCCCCAGCCACCTCCTGCTGCC
CCCCGACACGGTGTCGCGGACAGGCTTGGAGAAGGCGGCAGCGGGGGCAGTGGGTCTCGAGAGACGGGAC
TGGAGTCCCAGTCCACCCGCCACGCCCGAGCAGGGCCTGTCCGCCTTCTACCTCTCCTACTTTGACATGC
TGTACCCTGAGGACAGCAGCTGGGCAGCCAAGGCCCCTGGGGCCAGCAGTCGGGAGGAGCCACCTGAGGA
GCCTGAGCAGTGCCCGGTCATTGACAGCCAAGCCCCAGCGGGCAGCCTGGACTTGGTGCCCGGCGGGCTG
ACCTTGGAGGAGCACTCGCTGGAGCAGGTGCAGTCCATGGTGGTGGGCGAAGTGCTCAAGGACATCGAGA
CGGCCTGCAAGCTGCTCAACATCACCGCAGATCCCATGGACTGGAGCCCCAGCAATGTGCAGAAGTGGCT
CCTGTGGACAGAGCACCAATACCGGCTGCCCCCCATGGGCAAGGCCTTCCAGGAGCTGGCGGGTAAGGAG
CTGTGCGCCATGTCGGAGGAGCAGTTCCGCCAGCGCTCGCCCCTGGGTGGGGATGTGCTGCACGCCCACC
TGGACATCTGGAAGTCAGCGGCCTGGATGAAAGAGCGGACTTCACCTGGGGCGATTCACTACTGTGCCTC
GACCAGTGAGGAGAGCTGGACCGACAGCGAGGTGGACTCATCATGCTCCGGGCAGCCCATCCACCTGTGG
CAGTTCCTCAAGGAGTTGCTACTCAAGCCCCACAGCTATGGCCGCTTCATTAGGTGGCTCAACAAGGAGA
AGGGCATCTTCAAAATTGAGGACTCAGCCCAGGTGGCCCGGCTGTGGGGCATCCGCAAGAACCGTCCCGC
CATGAACTACGACAAGCTGAGCCGCTCCATCCGCCAGTATTACAAGAAGGGCATCATCCGGAAGCCAGAC
ATCTCCCAGCGCCTCGTCTACCAGTTCGTGCACCCCATCTGAGACCCAGCTTTCTTGTACAAAGTGGTTG
ATATCCAGCACAGTGGCGGCCGCTCGAGTCTAGAGGGCCCGCGGTTCGAATACCCATACGACGTCCCAGA
CTACGCTTAGTAATGATTAATTAAACTAGAAATTCTACCGGGTAGGGGAGGCGCTTTTCCCAAGGCAGTC
TGGAGTAACCCACCCAAGATCTGGCCTCCGCGCCGGGTTTTGGCGCCTCCCGCGGGCGCCCCCCTCCTCA
CGGCGAGCGCTGCCACGTCAGACGAAGGGCGCAGCGAGCGTCCTGATCCTTCCGCCCGGACGCTCAGGAC
AGCGGCCCGCTGCTCATAAGACTCGGCCTTAGAACCCCAGTATCAGCAGAAGGACATTTTAGGACGGGAC
TTGGGTGACTCTAGGGCACTGGTTTTCTTTCCAGAGAGCGGAACAGGCGAGGAAAAGTAGTCCCTTCTCG
GCGATTCTGCGGAGGGATCTCCGTGGGGCGGTGAACGCCGATGATTATATAAGGACGCGCCGGGTGTGGC
ACAGCTAGTTCCGTCGCAGCCGGGATTTGGGTCGCGGTTCTTGTTTGTGGATCGCTGTGATCGTCACTTG
GTGAGTAGCGGGCTGCTGGGCTGGCCGGGGCTTTCGTGGCCGCCGGGCCGCTCGGTGGGACGGAAGCGTG
TGGAGAGACCGCCAAGGGCTGTAGTCTGGGTCCGCGAGCAAGGTTGCCCTGAACTGGGGGTTGGGGGGAG
CGCAGCAAAATGGCGGCTGTTCCCGAGTCTTGAATGGAAGACGCTTGTGAGGCGGGCTGTGAGGTCGTTG
AAACAAGGTGGGGGGCATGGTGGGCGGCAAGAACCCAAGGTCTTGAGGCCTTCGCTAATGCGGGAAAGCT
CTTATTCGGGTGAGATGGGCTGGGGCACCATCTGGGGACCCTGACGTGAAGTTTGTCACTGACTGGAGAA
CTCGGTTTGTCGTCTGTTGCGGGGGCGGCAGTTATGGCGGTGCCGTTGGGCAGTGCACCCGTACCTTTGG
GAGCGCGCGCCCTCGTCGTGTCGTGACGTCACCCGTTCTGTTGGCTTATAATGCAGGGTGGGGCCACCTG
CCGGTAGGTGTGCGGTAGGCTTTTCTCCGTCGCAGGACGCAGGGTTCGGGCCTAGGGTAGGCTCTCCTGA
ATCGACAGGCGCCGGACCTCTGGTGAGGGGAGGGATAAGTGAGGCGTCAGTTTCTTTGGTCGGTTTTATG
TACCTATCTTCTTAAGTAGCTGAAGCTCCGGTTTTGAACTATGCGCTCGGGGTTGGCGAGTGTGTTTTGT
GAAGTTTTTTAGGCACCTTTTGAAATGTAATCATTTGGGTCAATATGTAATTTTCAGTGTTAGACTAGTA
AATTGTCCGCTAAATTCTGGCCGTTTTTGGCTTTTTTGTTAGACGAAGCTTGGTACCGAGCTCGGATCTC
CACCCCGTACCGGTCCTGCAGTCGAATTCACCATGTCTAGACTGGACAAGAGCAAAGTCATAAACGGAGC
TCTGGAATTACTCAATGGTGTCGGTATCGAAGGCCTGACGACAAGGAAACTCGCTCAAAAGCTGGGAGTT
GAGCAGCCTACCCTGTACTGGCACGTGAAGAACAAGCGGGCCCTGCTCGATGCCCTGCCAATCGAGATGC
TGGACAGGCATCATACCCACTTCTGCCCCCTGGAAGGCGAGTCATGGCAAGACTTTCTGCGGAACAACGC
CAAGTCATACCGCTGTGCTCTCCTCTCACATCGCGACGGGGCTAAAGTGCATCTCGGCACCCGCCCAACA
GAGAAACAGTACGAAACCCTGGAAAATCAGCTCGCGTTCCTGTGTCAGCAAGGCTTCTCCCTGGAGAACG
CACTGTACGCTCTGTCCGCCGTGGGCCACTTTACACTGGGCTGCGTATTGGAGGAACAGGAGCATCAAGT
AGCAAAAGAGGAAAGAGAGACACCTACCACCGATTCTATGCCCCCACTTCTGAGACAAGCAATTGAGCTG
TTCGACCGGCAGGGAGCCGAACCTGCCTTCCTTTTCGGCCTGGAACTAATCATATGTGGCCTGGAGAAAC
AGCTAAAGTGCGAAAGCGGCGGGCCGACCGACGCCCTTGACGATTTTGACTTAGACATGCTCCCAGCCGA
TGCCCTTGACGACTTTGACCTTGATATGCTGCCTGCTGACGCTCTTGACGATTTTGACCTTGACATGCTC
CCCGGGTAACTAAGTAAGGATCCGCGGCCGCACTAGAGGAATTCCGCCCCTCTCCCCCCCCCCTAACGTT
ACTGGCCGAAGCCGCTTGGAATAAGGCCGGTGTGCGTTTGTCTATATGTTATTTTCCACCATATTGCCGT
CTTTTGGCAATGTGAGGGCCCGGAAACCTGGCCCTGTCTTCTTGACGAGCATTCCTAGGGGTCTTTCCCC
TCTCGCCAAAGGAATGCAAGGTCTGTTGAATGTCGTGAAGGAAGCAGTTCCTCTGGAAGCTTCTTGAAGA
CAAACAACGTCTGTAGCGACCCTTTGCAGGCAGCGGAACCCCCCACCTGGCGACAGGTGCCTCTGCGGCC
AAAAGCCACGTGTATAAGATACACCTGCAAAGGCGGCACAACCCCAGTGCCACGTTGTGAGTTGGATAGT
TGTGGAAAGAGTCAAATGGCTCTCCTCAAGCGTATTCAACAAGGGGCTGAAGGATGCCCAGAAGGTACCC
CATTGTATGGGATCTGATCTGGGGCCTCGGTGCACATGCTTTACATGTGTTTAGTCGAGGTTAAAAAAAC
GTCTAGGCCCCCCGAACCACGGGGACGTGGTTTTCCTTTGAAAAACACGATGATAAGCTTACCGGTCCAC
CATGATTGAACAAGATGGATTGCACGCAGGTTCTCCGGCCGCTTGGGTGGAGAGGCTATTCGGCTATGAC
TGGGCACAACAGACAATCGGCTGCTCTGATGCCGCCGTGTTCCGGCTGTCAGCGCAGGGGCGCCCGGTTC
TTTTTGTCAAGACCGACCTGTCCGGTGCCCTGAATGAACTGCAAGACGAGGCAGCGCGGCTATCGTGGCT
GGCCACGACGGGCGTTCCTTGCGCAGCTGTGCTCGACGTTGTCACTGAAGCGGGAAGGGACTGGCTGCTA
TTGGGCGAAGTGCCGGGGCAGGATCTCCTGTCATCTCACCTTGCTCCTGCCGAGAAAGTATCCATCATGG
CTGATGCAATGCGGCGGCTGCATACGCTTGATCCGGCTACCTGCCCATTCGACCACCAAGCGAAACATCG
CATCGAGCGAGCACGTACTCGGATGGAAGCCGGTCTTGTCGATCAGGATGATCTGGACGAAGAGCATCAG
GGGCTCGCGCCAGCCGAACTGTTCGCCAGGCTCAAGGCGAGCATGCCCGACGGCGAGGATCTCGTCGTGA
CCCATGGCGATGCCTGCTTGCCGAATATCATGGTGGAAAATGGCCGCTTTTCTGGATTCATCGACTGTGG
CCGGCTGGGTGTGGCGGACCGCTATCAGGACATAGCGTTGGCTACCCGTGATATTGCTGAAGAGCTTGGC
GGCGAATGGGCTGACCGCTTCCTCGTGCTTTACGGTATCGCCGCTCCCGATTCGCAGCGCATCGCCTTCT
ATCGCCTTCTTGACGAGTTCTTCTGATGTACAAGTAAAGCGGCCGCGACTCTAGATCATAATCAGCCATA
CCACATTTGTAGAGGTTTTACTTGCTTTAAAAAACCTCCCACACCTCCCCCTGAACCTGAAACATAAAAT
GAATGCAATTGTTGTTGTTTAGTCCCTCCCAATTCGATATCAAGCTTATCGCGATAGATCCTAATCAACC
TCTGGATTACAAAATTTGTGAAAGATTGACTGGTATTCTTAACTATGTTGCTCCTTTTACGCTATGTGGA
TACGCTGCTTTAATGCCTTTGTATCATGCTATTGCTTCCCGTATGGCTTTCATTTTCTCCTCCTTGTATA
AATCCTGGTTGCTGTCTCTTTATGAGGAGTTGTGGCCCGTTGTCAGGCAACGTGGCGTGGTGTGCACTGT
GTTTGCTGACGCAACCCCCACTGGTTGGGGCATTGCCACCACCTGTCAGCTCCTTTCCGGGACTTTCGCT
TTCCCCCTCCCTATTGCCACGGCGGAACTCATCGCCGCCTGCCTTGCCCGCTGCTGGACAGGGGCTCGGC
TGTTGGGCACTGACAATTCCGTGGTGTTGTCGGGGAAATCATCGTCCTTTCCTTGGCTGCTCGCCTGTGT
TGCCACCTGGATTCTGCGCGGGACGTCCTTCTGCTACGTCCCTTCGGCCCTCAATCCAGCGGACCTTCCT
TCCCGCGGCCTGCTGCCGGCTCTGCGGCCTCTTCCGCGTCTTCGCCTTCGCCCTCAGACGAGTCGGATCT
CCCTTTGGGCCGCCTCCCCGCCTGAGATCCTTTAAGACCAATGACTTACAAGGCAGCTGTAGATCTTAGC
CACTTTTTAAAAGAAAAGGGGGGACTGGAAGGGCTAATTCACTCCCAACGAAGACAAGATCTGCTTTTTG
CTTGTACTGGGTCTCTCTGGTTAGACCAGATCTGAGCCTGGGAGCTCTCTGGCTAACTAGGGAACCCACT
GCTTAAGCCTCAATAAAGCTTGCCTTGAGTGCTTCAAGTAGTGTGTGCCCGTCTGTTGTGTGACTCTGGT
AACTAGAGATCCCTCAGACCCTTTTAGTCAGTGTGGAAAATCTCTAGCAGTAGTAGTTCATGTCATCTTA
TTATTCAGTATTTATAACTTGCAAAGAAATGAATATCAGAGAGTGAGAGGCCCGGGTTAATTAAGGAAAG
GGCTAGATCATTCTTGAAGACGAAAGGGCCTCGTGATACGCCTATTTTTATAGGTTAATGTCATGATAAT
AATGGTTTCTTAGACGTCAGGTGGCACTTTTCGGGGAAATGTGCGCGGAACCCCTATTTGTTTATTTTTC
TAAATACATTCAAATATGTATCCGCTCATGAGACAATAACCCTGATAAATGCTTCAATAATATTGAAAAA
GGAAGAGTATGAGTATTCAACATTTCCGTGTCGCCCTTATTCCCTTTTTTGCGGCATTTTGCCTTCCTGT
TTTTGCTCACCCAGAAACGCTGGTGAAAGTAAAAGATGCTGAAGATCAGTTGGGTGCACGAGTGGGTTAC
ATCGAACTGGATCTCAACAGCGGTAAGATCCTTGAGAGTTTTCGCCCCGAAGAACGTTTTCCAATGATGA
GCACTTTTAAAGTTCTGCTATGTGGCGCGGTATTATCCCGTGTTGACGCCGGGCAAGAGCAACTCGGTCG
CCGCATACACTATTCTCAGAATGACTTGGTTGAGTACTCACCAGTCACAGAAAAGCATCTTACGGATGGC
ATGACAGTAAGAGAATTATGCAGTGCTGCCATAACCATGAGTGATAACACTGCGGCCAACTTACTTCTGA
CAACGATCGGAGGACCGAAGGAGCTAACCGCTTTTTTGCACAACATGGGGGATCATGTAACTCGCCTTGA
TCGTTGGGAACCGGAGCTGAATGAAGCCATACCAAACGACGAGCGTGACACCACGATGCCTGTAGCAATG
GCAACAACGTTGCGCAAACTATTAACTGGCGAACTACTTACTCTAGCTTCCCGGCAACAATTAATAGACT
GGATGGAGGCGGATAAAGTTGCAGGACCACTTCTGCGCTCGGCCCTTCCGGCTGGCTGGTTTATTGCTGA
TAAATCTGGAGCCGGTGAGCGTGGGTCTCGCGGTATCATTGCAGCACTGGGGCCAGATGGTAAGCCCTCC
CGTATCGTAGTTATCTACACGACGGGGAGTCAGGCAACTATGGATGAACGAAATAGACAGATCGCTGAGA
TAGGTGCCTCACTGATTAAGCATTGGTAACTGTCAGACCAAGTTTACTCATATATACTTTAGATTGATTT
AAAACTTCATTTTTAATTTAAAAGGATCTAGGTGAAGATCCTTTTTGATAATCTCATGACCAAAATCCCT
TAACGTGAGTTTTCGTTCCACTGAGCGTCAGACCCCGTAGAAAAGATCAAAGGATCTTCTTGAGATCCTT
TTTTTCTGCGCGTAATCTGCTGCTTGCAAACAAAAAAACCACCGCTACCAGCGGTGGTTTGTTTGCCGGA
TCAAGAGCTACCAACTCTTTTTCCGAAGGTAACTGGCTTCAGCAGAGCGCAGATACCAAATACTGTTCTT
CTAGTGTAGCCGTAGTTAGGCCACCACTTCAAGAACTCTGTAGCACCGCCTACATACCTCGCTCTGCTAA
TCCTGTTACCAGTGGCTGCTGCCAGTGGCGATAAGTCGTGTCTTACCGGGTTGGACTCAAGACGATAGTT
ACCGGATAAGGCGCAGCGGTCGGGCTGAACGGGGGGTTCGTGCACACAGCCCAGCTTGGAGCGAACGACC
TACACCGAACTGAGATACCTACAGCGTGAGCTATGAGAAAGCGCCACGCTTCCCGAAGGGAGAAAGGCGG
ACAGGTATCCGGTAAGCGGCAGGGTCGGAACAGGAGAGCGCACGAGGGAGCTTCCAGGGGGAAACGCCTG
GTATCTTTATAGTCCTGTCGGGTTTCGCCACCTCTGACTTGAGCGTCGATTTTTGTGATGCTCGTCAGGG
GGGCGGAGCCTATGGAAAAACGCCAGCAACGCGGCCTTTTTACGGTTCCTGGCCTTTTGCTGGCCTTTTG
CTCACATGTTCTTTCCTGCGTTATCCCCTGATTCTGTGGATAACCGTATTACCGCCTTTGAGTGAGCTGA
TACCGCTCGCCGCAGCCGAACGACCGAGCGCAGCGAGTCAGTGAGCGAGGAAGCGGAAGAGCGCCCAATA
CGCAAACCGCCTCTCCCCGCGCGTTGGCCGATTCATTAATGCAGCAAGCTCATGGCTGACTAATTTTTTT
TATTTATGCAGAGGCCGAGGCCGCCTCGGCCTCTGAGCTATTCCAGAAGTAGTGAGGAGGCTTTTTTGGA
GGCCTAGGCTTTTGCAAAAAGCTCCCCGTGGCACGACAGGTTTCCCGACTGGAAAGCGGGCAGTGAGCGC
AACGCAATTAATGTGAGTTAGCTCACTCATTAGGCACCCCAGGCTTTACACTTTATGCTTCCGGCTCGTA
TGTTGTGTGGAATTGTGAGCGGATAACAATTTCACACAGGAAACAGCTATGACATGATTACGAATTTCAC
AAATAAAGCATTTTTTTCACTGCATTCTAGTTGTGGTTTGTCCAAACTCATCAATGTATCTTATCATGTC
TGGATCAACTGGATAACTCAAGCTAACCAAAATCATCCCAAACTTCCCACCCCATACCCTATTACCACTG
CCAATTACCTGTGGTTTCATTTACTCTAAACCTGTGATTCCTCTGAATTATTTTCATTTTAAAGAAATTG
TATTTGTTAAATATGTACTACAAACTTAGTAGT
Features (pLannotate 1.2.2; 35 found; start..end, strand, type, name):
    377..634     +  LTR            5' LTR (truncated): truncated 5' long terminal repeat (LTR) from HIV-1
    681..806     +  misc_feature   HIV-1 Ψ: packaging signal of human immunodeficiency virus type 1
    790..1128    +  CDS            HIV-1 gag (fragment): gag protein from human immunodeficiency virus 1; gag
   1303..1536    +  misc_feature   RRE: The Rev response element (RRE) of HIV-1 allows for Rev-dependent mRNA export from the nucleus to the cytoplasm.
   1913..2013    +  CDS            Rev (fragment): human immunodeficiency virus 1 (HIV-1) Rev protein; rev; enhances nuclear export of unspliced and incompletely spliced viral mRNAs
   2058..2175    +  misc_feature   cPPT/CTS: central polypurine tract and central termination sequence of HIV-1
   2230..2500    +  protein_bind   tetracycline response element: contains seven copies of the tetracycline operator tetO tetracycline repressor TetR
   2511..2528    +  misc_feature   MCS (fragment): pUC18/19 multiple cloning site
   2533..2571    +  promoter       minimal CMV promoter: human cytomegalovirus (CMV) immediate early promoter
   2701..2725    +  protein_bind   attB1: mutant version of attB; recombination site for the Gateway® BP reaction BP Clonase™
   2731..2796    +  CDS            3xFLAG: three tandem FLAG® epitope tags, followed by an enterokinase cleavage site
   2815..3819    +  CDS            SPDEF: SPDEF_HUMAN - Also known as PDEF, PSE. Experimental evidence at protein level: Swiss-Prot protein existence level 1. May function as an androgen-independent transactivator of the prostate-specific antigen (PSA) promoter. Binds to 5'-GGAT-3' DNA sequences. May play a role in the regulation of the prostate gland and/or prostate cancer development. Acts as a transcriptional activator for SERPINB5 promoter. From Homo sapiens (Human).
   3824..3848    -  protein_bind   attB2: mutant version of attB; recombination site for the Gateway® BP reaction BP Clonase™
   3960..3995    +  promoter       PGK promoter (fragment): mouse phosphoglycerate kinase 1 promoter
   4013..5224    +  promoter       UbC promoter: human ubiquitin C promoter
   5283..5980    +  CDS            rtTA3 (fragment): reverse tetracycline transactivator 3 activates expression from Tet-responsive promoters in the presence of doxycycline
   5910..6020    +  CDS            VP48: 3 tandem repeats of the minimal activation domain of herpes simplex virus VP16 (Cheng et al., 2013)
   6174..6636    +  misc_feature   IRES: internal ribosome entry site (IRES) of the encephalomyocarditis virus (EMCV)
   6652..7446    +  CDS            NeoR/KanR: aminoglycoside phosphotransferase from Tn5; aph(3')-II (or nptII); confers resistance to neomycin, kanamycin, and G418 (Geneticin®)
   7474..7557    +  CDS            large T antigen (fragment): large T antigen from SV40 (simian virus 40)
   7591..7611    +  misc_feature   MCS (fragment): pBluescript multiple cloning site
   7623..8211    +  misc_feature   WPRE: woodchuck hepatitis virus posttranscriptional regulatory element
   8219..8284    +  CDS            nef (fragment): NEF_HV1Z2 - Experimental evidence at protein level: Swiss-Prot protein existence level 1. Extracellular Nef protein targets CD4(+) T-lymphocytes for apoptosis by interacting with CXCR4 surface receptors. From Human immunodeficiency virus type 1 group M subtype D (isolate Z2/CDC-Z34) (HIV-1).
   8286..8519    +  LTR            3' LTR (ΔU3): self-inactivating 3' long terminal repeat (LTR) from HIV-1
   8724..8828    +  promoter       AmpR promoter: bla
   8829..9689    +  CDS            AmpR: β-lactamase; bla; confers resistance to ampicillin, carbenicillin, and related antibiotics
   9860..10448   +  rep_origin     ori: high-copy-number ColE1/pMB1/pBR322/pUC origin of replication
  10631..10685   +  CDS            lacI (fragment): lac repressor; lacI; The lac repressor binds to the lac operator to inhibit transcription in E. coli. This inhibition can be relieved by adding lactose or isopropyl-β-D-thiogalactopyranoside (IPTG).
  10691..10784   +  rep_origin     SV40 ori (fragment): SV40 origin of replication
  10809..10846   +  CDS            lacI (fragment): lac repressor; lacI; The lac repressor binds to the lac operator to inhibit transcription in E. coli. This inhibition can be relieved by adding lactose or isopropyl-β-D-thiogalactopyranoside (IPTG).
  10859..10880   +  protein_bind   CAP binding site: CAP binding activates transcription in the presence of cAMP. E. coli catabolite activator protein
  10895..10925   +  promoter       lac promoter: promoter for the E. coli lac operon
  10929..10951   +  protein_bind   lac operator (fragment): The lac repressor binds to the lac operator to inhibit transcription in E. coli. This inhibition can be relieved by adding lactose or isopropyl-β-D-thiogalactopyranoside (IPTG). lac repressor encoded by lacI
  10983..11066   +  polyA_signal   SV40 poly(A) signal (fragment): SV40 polyadenylation signal
  11233..329     +  CDS            nef (fragment) (across the origin): NEF_HV1BR - Experimental evidence at protein level: Swiss-Prot protein existence level 1. Extracellular Nef protein targets CD4(+) T-lymphocytes for apoptosis by interacting with CXCR4 surface receptors (PubMed:14990729). From Human immunodeficiency virus type 1 group M subtype B (isolate BRU/LAI) (HIV-1).
