[The description below was written by a language model from this plasmid's Addgene catalogue record and pLannotate feature annotations shown in this document.]
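Description:
pINDUCER20-Flag-hSPDEF WT is an 11.2 kb HIV-1-based lentiviral vector for doxycycline-inducible expression of human SPDEF in mammalian cells, built by Gateway recombination into the pINDUCER20 backbone. In bacteria it is maintained through a high-copy ColE1/pUC-type origin and selected with ampicillin via the β-lactamase gene. The viral portion carries a truncated 5' LTR, the Ψ packaging signal with adjoining gag sequence, the Rev response element for Rev-dependent export of the genomic RNA, the cPPT/CTS element, a WPRE to boost transcript expression, and a ΔU3 self-inactivating 3' LTR. Viral proteins are therefore supplied separately for particle production, and the integrated provirus lacks LTR promoter activity.

The payload is an all-in-one Tet-On system. A tetracycline response element with seven tetO copies fused to a minimal CMV promoter (recorded as TRE2) drives the SPDEF coding sequence, which carries an N-terminal 3xFLAG tag for detection or immunoprecipitation and is flanked by the attB1 and attB2 sites left by Gateway cloning. Downstream, a constitutive human ubiquitin C promoter expresses a bicistronic transcript encoding the reverse tetracycline transactivator rtTA3 followed by an EMCV IRES and the neomycin phosphotransferase gene. Transduced cells can thus be selected with G418 and already produce the transactivator needed to switch on SPDEF when doxycycline is added. SPDEF is an ETS-family transcription factor, and the "WT" in the name presumably denotes the unmutated sequence. The associated publication concerns SPDEF-induced quiescence of colorectal cancer cells and its effect on β-catenin transcriptional targets, consistent with use of this construct for controlled SPDEF expression in stable cell lines.
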