Addgene plasmid #100873: pINDUCER20-Flag-hSPDEF WT
Purpose: Lentiviral expression of human SPDEF
Depositing lab: Noah Shroyer. Depositing organization: Baylor College of Medicine. Publication: SPDEF Induces Quiescence of Colorectal Cancer Cells by Changing the Transcriptional Targets of beta-catenin. Lo YH, Noah TK, Chen MS, Zou W, Borras E, Vilar E, Shroyer NF. Gastroenterology. 2017 Jul;153(1):205-218.e8. doi: 10.1053/j.gastro.2017.03.048. Epub 2017 Apr 5. PubMed 28390865.
Backbone
  Vector backbone: pINDUCER20
  Backbone manufacturer: Elledge Lab (Addgene #44012)
  Vector type: Mammalian Expression, Lentiviral
Growth in bacteria
  Bacterial resistance: Ampicillin, 100 μg/mL
  Growth temperature: 37°C
  Growth strain: NEB Stable
  Copy number: High Copy
Gene/Insert
  Gene/Insert name: SPDEF
  Species: H. sapiens (human)
  Entrez Gene: SPDEF (a.k.a. PDEF, bA375E1.3)
  Promoter: TRE2
  Tag / fusion protein: 3xFLAG (N terminal on insert)
  Cloning method: Gateway Cloning
Terms and licenses: Academic/Nonprofit Terms; Industry Terms: Not Available to Industry
How to cite: pINDUCER20-Flag-hSPDEF WT was a gift from Noah Shroyer (Addgene plasmid # 100873 ; http://n2t.net/addgene:100873 ; RRID:Addgene_100873)
