>Addgene plasmid #100873 | pINDUCER20-Flag-hSPDEF WT | addgene partial sequence | sequence record 193607 | Addgene Partial NGS Result
TCCCTATCAGTGATAGAGAAAAGTGAAAGTCGAGTTTACCACTCCCTATCAGTGATAGAGAAAAGTGAAA
GTCGAGTTTACCACTCCCTATCAGTGATAGAGAAAAGTGAAAGTCGAGTTTACCACTCCCTATCAGTGAT
AGAGAAAAGTGAAAGTCGAGCTCGGTACCCGGGTCGAGGTAGGCGTGTACGGTGGGAGGCCTATATAAGC
AGAGCTCGTTTAGTGAACCGTCAGATCGCCTGGAGACGCCATCCACGCTGTTTTGACCTCCATAGAAGAC
ACCGGGACCGATCCAGCCTCCGCGGCCCCGAACTAGTCCAGTGTGGTGGAATTCTGCAGATATCAACAAG
TTTGTACAAAAAAGCAGGCTTCATGGACTACAAAGACCATGACGGTGATTATAAAGATCATGACATCGAT
TACAAGGATGACGATGACAAGCTTGCGGCCGCGAATTCCATGGGCAGCGCCAGCCCGGGTCTGAGCAGCG
TATCCCCCAGCCACCTCCTGCTGCCCCCCGACACGGTGTCGCGGACAGGCTTGGAGAAGGCGGCAGCGGG
GGCAGTGGGTCTCGAGAGACGGGACTGGAGTCCCAGTCCACCCGCCACGCCCGAGCAGGGCCTGTCCGCC
TTCTACCTCTCCTACTTTGACATGCTGTACCCTGAGGACAGCAGCTGGGCAGCCAAGGCCCCTGGGGCCA
GCAGTCGGGAGGAGCCACCTGAGGAGCCTGAGCAGTGCCCGGTCATTGACAGCCAAGCCCCAGCGGGCAG
CCTGGACTTGGTGCCCGGCGGGCTGACCTTGGAGGAGCACTCGCTGGAGCAGGTGCAGTCCATGGTGGTG
GGCGAAGTGCTCAAGGACATCGAGACGGCCTGCAAGCTGCTCAACATCACCGCAGATCCCATGGACTGGA
GCCCCAGCAATGTGCAGAAGTGGCTCCTGTGGACAGAGCACCAATACCGGCTGCCCCCCATGGGCAAGGC
CTTCCAGGAGCTGGCGGGTAAGGAGCTGTGCGCCATGTCGGAGGAGCAGTTCCGCCAGCGCTCGCCCCTG
GGTGGGGATGTGCTGCACGCCCACCTGGACATCTGGAAGTCAGCGGCCTGGATGAAAGAGCGGACTTCAC
CTGGGGCGATTCACTACTGTGCCTCGACCAGTGAGGAGAGCTGGACCGACAGCGAGGTGGACTCATCATG
CTCCGGGCAGCCCATCCACCTGTGGCAGTTCCTCAAGGAGTTGCTACTCAAGCCCCACAGCTATGGCCGC
TTCATTAGGTGGCTCAACAAGGAGAAGGGCATCTTCAAAATTGAGGACTCAGCCCAGGTGGCCCGGCTGT
GGGGCATCCGCAAGAACCGTCCCGCCATGAACTACGACAAGCTGAGCCGCTCCATCCGCCAGTATTACAA
GAAGGGCATCATCCGGAAGCCAGACATCTCCCAGCGCCTCGTCTACCAGTTCGTGCACCCCATCTGAGAC
CCAGCTTTCTTGTACAAAGTGGTTGATATCCAGCACAGTGGCGGCCGCTCGAGTCTAGAGGGCCCGCGGT
TCGAATACCCATACGACGTCCCAGACTACGCTTAGTAATGATTAATTAAACTAGAAATTCTACCGGGTAG
GGGAGGCGCTTTTCCCAAGGCAGTCTGGAGTAACCCACCCAAGATCTGGCCTCCGCGCCGGGTTTTGGCG
CCTCCCGCGGGCGCCCCCCTCCTCACGGCGAGCGCTGCCACGTCAGACGAAGGGCGCAGCGAGCGTCCTG
ATCCTTCCGCCCGGACGCTCAGGACAGCGGCCCGCTGCTCATAAGACTCGGCCTTAGAACCCCAGTATCA
GCAGAAGGACATTTTAGGACGGGACTTGGGTGACTCTAGGGCACTGGTTTTCTTTCCAGAGAGCGGAACA
GGCGAGGAAAAGTAGTCCCTTCTCGGCGATTCTGCGGAGGGATCTCCGTGGGGCGGTGAACGCCGATGAT
TATATAAGGACGCGCCGGGTGTGGCACAGCTAGTTCCGTCGCAGCCGGGATTTGGGTCGCGGTTCTTGTT
TGTGGATCGCTGTGATCGTCACTTGGTGAGTAGCGGGCTGCTGGGCTGGCCGGGGCTTTCGTGGCCGCCG
GGCCGCTCGGTGGGACGGAAGCGTGTGGAGAGACCGCCAAGGGCTGTAGTCTGGGTCCGCGAGCAAGGTT
GCCCTGAACTGGGGGTTGGGGGGAGCGCAGCAAAATGGCGGCTGTTCCCGAGTCTTGAATGGAAGACGCT
TGTGAGGCGGGCTGTGAGGTCGTTGAAACAAGGTGGGGGGCATGGTGGGCGGCAAGAACCCAAGGTCTTG
AGGCCTTCGCTAATGCGGGAAAGCTCTTATTCGGGTGAGATGGGCTGGGGCACCATCTGGGGACCCTGAC
GTGAAGTTTGTCACTGACTGGAGAACTCGGTTTGTCGTCTGTTGCGGGGGCGGCAGTTATGGCGGTGCCG
TTGGGCAGTGCACCCGTACCTTTGGGAGCGCGCGCCCTCGTCGTGTCGTGACGTCACCCGTTCTGTTGGC
TTATAATGCAGGGTGGGGCCACCTGCCGGTAGGTGTGCGGTAGGCTTTTCTCCGTCGCAGGACGCAGGGT
TCGGGCCTAGGGTAGGCTCTCCTGAATCGACAGGCGCCGGACCTCTGGTGAGGGGAGGGATAAGTGAGGC
GTCAGTTTCTTTGGTCGGTTTTATGTACCTATCTTCTTAAGTAGCTGAAGCTCCGGTTTTGAACTATGCG
CTCGGGGTTGGCGAGTGTGTTTTGTGAAGTTTTTTAGGCACCTTTTGAAATGTAATCATTTGGGTCAATA
TGTAATTTTCAGTGTTAGACTAGTAAATTGTCCGCTAAATTCTGGCCGTTTTTGGCTTTTTTGTTAGACG
AAGCTTGGTACCGAGCTCGGATCTCCACCCCGTACCGGTCCTGCAGTCGAATTCACCATGTCTAGACTGG
ACAAGAGCAAAGTCATAAACGGAGCTCTGGAATTACTCAATGGTGTCGGTATCGAAGGCCTGACGACAAG
GAAACTCGCTCAAAAGCTGGGAGTTGAGCAGCCTACCCTGTACTGGCACGTGAAGAACAAGCGGGCCCTG
CTCGATGCCCTGCCAATCGAGATGCTGGACAGGCATCATACCCACTTCTGCCCCCTGGAAGGCGAGTCAT
GGCAAGACTTTCTGCGGAACAACGCCAAGTCATACCGCTGTGCTCTCCTCTCACATCGCGACGGGGCTAA
AGTGCATCTCGGCACCCGCCCAACAGAGAAACAGTACGAAACCCTGGAAAATCAGCTCGCGTTCCTGTGT
CAGCAAGGCTTCTCCCTGGAGAACGCACTGTACGCTCTGTCCGCCGTGGGCCACTTTACACTGGGCTGCG
TATTGGAGGAACAGGAGCATCAAGTAGCAAAAGAGGAAAGAGAGACACCTACCACCGATTCTATGCCCCC
ACTTCTGAGACAAGCAATTGAGCTGTTCGACCGGCAGGGAGCCGAACCTGCCTTCCTTTTCGGCCTGGAA
CTAATCATATGTGGCCTGGAGAAACAGCTAAAGTGCGAAAGCGGCGGGCCGACCGACGCCCTTGACGATT
TTGACTTAGACATGCTCCCAGCCGATGCCCTTGACGACTTTGACCTTGATATGCTGCCTGCTGACGCTCT
TGACGATTTTGACCTTGACATGCTCCCCGGGTAACTAAGTAAGGATCCGCGGCCGCACTAGAGGAATTCC
GCCCCTCTCCCCCCCCCCTAACGTTACTGGCCGAAGCCGCTTGGAATAAGGCCGGTGTGCGTTTGTCTAT
ATGTTATTTTCCACCATATTGCCGTCTTTTGGCAATGTGAGGGCCCGGAAACCTGGCCCTGTCTTCTTGA
CGAGCATTCCTAGGGGTCTTTCCCCTCTCGCCAAAGGAATGCAAGGTCTGTTGAATGTCGTGAAGGAAGC
AGTTCCTCTGGAAGCTTCTTGAAGACAAACAACGTCTGTAGCGACCCTTTGCAGGCAGCGGAACCCCCCA
CCTGGCGACAGGTGCCTCTGCGGCCAAAAGCCACGTGTATAAGATACACCTGCAAAGGCGGCACAACCCC
AGTGCCACGTTGTGAGTTGGATAGTTGTGGAAAGAGTCAAATGGCTCTCCTCAAGCGTATTCAACAAGGG
GCTGAAGGATGCCCAGAAGGTACCCCATTGTATGGGATCTGATCTGGGGCCTCGGTGCACATGCTTTACA
TGTGTTTAGTCGAGGTTAAAAAAACGTCTAGGCCCCCCGAACCACGGGGACGTGGTTTTCCTTTGAAAAA
CACGATGATAAGCTTACCGGTCCACCATGATTGAACAAGATGGATTGCACGCAGGTTCTCCGGCCGCTTG
GGTGGAGAGGCTATTCGGCTATGACTGGGCACAACAGACAATCGGCTGCTCTGATGCCGCCGTGTTCCGG
CTGTCAGCGCAGGGGCGCCCGGTTCTTTTTGTCAAGACCGACCTGTCCGGTGCCCTGAATGAACTGCAAG
ACGAGGCAGCGCGGCTATCGTGGCTGGCCACGACGGGCGTTCCTTGCGCAGCTGTGCTCGACGTTGTCAC
TGAAGCGGGAAGGGACTGGCTGCTATTGGGCGAAGTGCCGGGGCAGGATCTCCTGTCATCTCACCTTGCT
CCTGCCGAGAAAGTATCCATCATGGCTGATGCAATGCGGCGGCTGCATACGCTTGATCCGGCTACCTGCC
CATTCGACCACCAAGCGAAACATCGCATCGAGCGAGCACGTACTCGGATGGAAGCCGGTCTTGTCGATCA
GGATGATCTGGACGAAGAGCATCAGGGGCTCGCGCCAGCCGAACTGTTCGCCAGGCTCAAGGCGAGCATG
CCCGACGGCGAGGATCTCGTCGTGACCCATGGCGATGCCTGCTTGCCGAATATCATGGTGGAAAATGGCC
GCTTTTCTGGATTCATCGACTGTGGCCGGCTGGGTGTGGCGGACCGCTATCAGGACATAGCGTTGGCTAC
CCGTGATATTGCTGAAGAGCTTGGCGGCGAATGGGCTGACCGCTTCCTCGTGCTTTACGGTATCGCCGCT
CCCGATTCGCAGCGCATCGCCTTCTATCGCCTTCTTGACGAGTTCTTCTGATGTACAAGTAAAGCGGCCG
CGACTCTAGATCATAATCAGCCATACCACATTTGTAGAGGTTTTACTTGCTTTAAAAAACCTCCCACACC
TCCCCCTGAACCTGAAACATAAAATGAATGCAATTGTTGTTGTTTAGTCCCTCCCAATTCGATATCAAGC
TTATCGCGATAGATCCTAATCAACCTCTGGATTACAAAATTTGTGAAAGATTGACTGGTATTCTTAACTA
TGTTGCTCCTTTTACGCTATGTGGATACGCTGCTTTAATGCCTTTGTATCATGCTATTGCTTCCCGTATG
GCTTTCATTTTCTCCTCCTTGTATAAATCCTGGTTGCTGTCTCTTTATGAGGAGTTGTGGCCCGTTGTCA
GGCAACGTGGCGTGGTGTGCACTGTGTTTGCTGACGCAACCCCCACTGGTTGGGGCATTGCCACCACCTG
TCAGCTCCTTTCCGGGACTTTCGCTTTCCCCCTCCCTATTGCCACGGCGGAACTCATCGCCGCCTGCCTT
GCCCGCTGCTGGACAGGGGCTCGGCTGTTGGGCACTGACAATTCCGTGGTGTTGTCGGGGAAATCATCGT
CCTTTCCTTGGCTGCTCGCCTGTGTTGCCACCTGGATTCTGCGCGGGACGTCCTTCTGCTACGTCCCTTC
GGCCCTCAATCCAGCGGACCTTCCTTCCCGCGGCCTGCTGCCGGCTCTGCGGCCTCTTCCGCGTCTTCGC
CTTCGCCCTCAGACGAGTCGGATCTCCCTTTGGGCCGCCTCCCCGCCTGAGATCCTTTAAGACCAATGAC
TTACAAGGCAGCTGTAGATCTTAGCCACTTTTTAAAAGAAAAGGGGGGACTGGAAGGGCTAATTCACTCC
CAACGAAGACAAGATCTGCTTTTTGCTTGTACTGGGTCTCTCTGGTTAGACCAGATCTGAGCCTGGGAGC
TCTCTGGCTAACTAGGGAACCCACTGCTTAAGCCTCAATAAAGCTTGCCTTGAGTGCTTCAAGTAGTGTG
TGCCCGTCTGTTGTGTGACTCTGGTAACTAGAGATCCCTCAGACCCTTTTAGTCAGTGTGGAAAATCTCT
AGCAGTAGTAGTTCATGTCATCTTATTATTCAGTATTTATAACTTGCAAAGAAATGAATATCAGAGAGTG
AGAGGCCCGGGTTAATTAAGGAAAGGGCTAGATCATTCTTGAAGACGAAAGGGCCTCGTGATACGCCTAT
TTTTATAGGTTAATGTCATGATAATAATGGTTTCTTAGACGTCAGGTGGCACTTTTCGGGGAAATGTGCG
CGGAACCCCTATTTGTTTATTTTTCTAAATACATTCAAATATGTATCCGCTCATGAGACAATAACCCTGA
TAAATGCTTCAATAATATTGAAAAAGGAAGAGTATGAGTATTCAACATTTCCGTGTCGCCCTTATTCCCT
TTTTTGCGGCATTTTGCCTTCCTGTTTTTGCTCACCCAGAAACGCTGGTGAAAGTAAAAGATGCTGAAGA
TCAGTTGGGTGCACGAGTGGGTTACATCGAACTGGATCTCAACAGCGGTAAGATCCTTGAGAGTTTTCGC
CCCGAAGAACGTTTTCCAATGATGAGCACTTTTAAAGTTCTGCTATGTGGCGCGGTATTATCCCGTGTTG
ACGCCGGGCAAGAGCAACTCGGTCGCCGCATACACTATTCTCAGAATGACTTGGTTGAGTACTCACCAGT
CACAGAAAAGCATCTTACGGATGGCATGACAGTAAGAGAATTATGCAGTGCTGCCATAACCATGAGTGAT
AACACTGCGGCCAACTTACTTCTGACAACGATCGGAGGACCGAAGGAGCTAACCGCTTTTTTGCACAACA
TGGGGGATCATGTAACTCGCCTTGATCGTTGGGAACCGGAGCTGAATGAAGCCATACCAAACGACGAGCG
TGACACCACGATGCCTGTAGCAATGGCAACAACGTTGCGCAAACTATTAACTGGCGAACTACTTACTCTA
GCTTCCCGGCAACAATTAATAGACTGGATGGAGGCGGATAAAGTTGCAGGACCACTTCTGCGCTCGGCCC
TTCCGGCTGGCTGGTTTATTGCTGATAAATCTGGAGCCGGTGAGCGTGGGTCTCGCGGTATCATTGCAGC
ACTGGGGCCAGATGGTAAGCCCTCCCGTATCGTAGTTATCTACACGACGGGGAGTCAGGCAACTATGGAT
GAACGAAATAGACAGATCGCTGAGATAGGTGCCTCACTGATTAAGCATTGGTAACTGTCAGACCAAGTTT
ACTCATATATACTTTAGATTGATTTAAAACTTCATTTTTAATTTAAAAGGATCTAGGTGAAGATCCTTTT
TGATAATCTCATGACCAAAATCCCTTAACGTGAGTTTTCGTTCCACTGAGCGTCAGACCCCGTAGAAAAG
ATCAAAGGATCTTCTTGAGATCCTTTTTTTCTGCGCGTAATCTGCTGCTTGCAAACAAAAAAACCACCGC
TACCAGCGGTGGTTTGTTTGCCGGATCAAGAGCTACCAACTCTTTTTCCGAAGGTAACTGGCTTCAGCAG
AGCGCAGATACCAAATACTGTTCTTCTAGTGTAGCCGTAGTTAGGCCACCACTTCAAGAACTCTGTAGCA
CCGCCTACATACCTCGCTCTGCTAATCCTGTTACCAGTGGCTGCTGCCAGTGGCGATAAGTCGTGTCTTA
CCGGGTTGGACTCAAGACGATAGTTACCGGATAAGGCGCAGCGGTCGGGCTGAACGGGGGGTTCGTGCAC
ACAGCCCAGCTTGGAGCGAACGACCTACACCGAACTGAGATACCTACAGCGTGAGCTATGAGAAAGCGCC
ACGCTTCCCGAAGGGAGAAAGGCGGACAGGTATCCGGTAAGCGGCAGGGTCGGAACAGGAGAGCGCACGA
GGGAGCTTCCAGGGGGAAACGCCTGGTATCTTTATAGTCCTGTCGGGTTTCGCCACCTCTGACTTGAGCG
TCGATTTTTGTGATGCTCGTCAGGGGGGCGGAGCCTATGGAAAAACGCCAGCAACGCGGCCTTTTTACGG
TTCCTGGCCTTTTGCTGGCCTTTTGCTCACATGTTCTTTCCTGCGTTATCCCCTGATTCTGTGGATAACC
GTATTACCGCCTTTGAGTGAGCTGATACCGCTCGCCGCAGCCGAACGACCGAGCGCAGCGAGTCAGTGAG
CGAGGAAGCGGAAGAGCGCCCAATACGCAAACCGCCTCTCCCCGCGCGTTGGCCGATTCATTAATGCAGC
AAGCTCATGGCTGACTAATTTTTTTTATTTATGCAGAGGCCGAGGCCGCCTCGGCCTCTGAGCTATTCCA
GAAGTAGTGAGGAGGCTTTTTTGGAGGCCTAGGCTTTTGCAAAAAGCTCCCCGTGGCACGACAGGTTTCC
CGACTGGAAAGCGGGCAGTGAGCGCAACGCAATTAATGTGAGTTAGCTCACTCATTAGGCACCCCAGGCT
TTACACTTTATGCTTCCGGCTCGTATGTTGTGTGGAATTGTGAGCGGATAACAATTTCACACAGGAAACA
GCTATGACATGATTACGAATTTCACAAATAAAGCATTTTTTTCACTGCATTCTAGTTGTGGTTTGTCCAA
ACTCATCAATGTATCTTATCATGTCTGGATCAACTGGATAACTCAAGCTAACCAAAATCATCCCAAACTT
CCCACCCCATACCCTATTACCACTGCCAATTACCTGTGGTTTCATTTACTCTAAACCTGTGATTCCTCTG
AATTATTTTCATTTTAAAGAAATTGTATTTGTTAAATATGTACTACAAACTTAGTAGTTGGAAGGGCTAA
TTCACTCCCAAAGAAGACAAGATATCCTTGATCTGTGGATCTACCACACACAAGGCTACTTCCCTGATTA
GCAGAACTACACACCAGGGCCAGGGGTCAGATATCCACTGACCTTTGGATGGTGCTACAAGCTAGTACCA
GTTGAGCCAGATAAGGTAGAAGAGGCCAATAAAGGAGAGAACACCAGCTTGTTACACCCTGTGAGCCTGC
ATGGGATGGATGACCCGGAGAGAGAAGTGTTAGAGTGGAGGTTTGACAGCCGCCTAGCATTTCATCACGT
GGCCCGAGAGCTGCATCCGGAGTACTTCAAGAACTGCTGATATCGAGCTTGCTACAAGGGACTTTCCGCT
GGGGACTTTCCAGGGAGGCGTGGCCTGGGCGGGACTGGGGAGTGGCGAGCCCTCAGATCCTGCATATAAG
CAGCTGCTTTTTGCCTGTACTGGGTCTCTCTGGTTAGACCAGATCTGAGCCTGGGAGCTCTCTGGCTAAC
TAGGGAACCCACTGCTTAAGCCTCAATAAAGCTTGCCTTGAGTGCTTCAAGTAGTGTGTGCCCGTCTGTT
GTGTGACTCTGGTAACTAGAGATCCCTCAGACCCTTTTAGTCAGTGTGGAAAATCTCTAGCAGTGGCGCC
CGAACAGGGACTTGAAAGCGAAAGGGAAACCAGAGGAGCTCTCTCGACGCAGGACTCGGCTTGCTGAAGC
GCGCACGGCAAGAGGCGAGGGGCGGCGACTGGTGAGTACGCCAAAAATTTTGACTAGCGGAGGCTAGAAG
GAGAGAGATGGGTGCGAGAGCGTCAGTATTAAGCGGGGGAGAATTAGATCGCGATGGGAAAAAATTCGGT
TAAGGCCAGGGGGAAAGAAAAAATATAAATTAAAACATATAGTATGGGCAAGCAGGGAGCTAGAACGATT
CGCAGTTAATCCTGGCCTGTTAGAAACATCAGAAGGCTGTAGACAAATACTGGGACAGCTACAACCATCC
CTTCAGACAGGATCAGAAGAACTTAGATCATTATATAATACAGTAGCAACCCTCTATTGTGTGCATCAAA
GGATAGAGATAAAAGACACCAAGGAAGCTTTAGACAAGATAGAGGAAGAGCAAAACAAAAGTAAGACCAC
CGCACAGCAAGCGGCCGGCCGCTGATCTTCAGACCTGGAGGAGGAGATATGAGGGACAATTGGAGAAGTG
AATTATATAAATATAAAGTAGTAAAAATTGAACCATTAGGAGTAGCACCCACCAAGGCAAAGAGAAGAGT
GGTGCAGAGAGAAAAAAGAGCAGTGGGAATAGGAGCTTTGTTCCTTGGGTTCTTGGGAGCAGCAGGAAGC
ACTATGGGCGCAGCGTCAATGACGCTGACGGTACAGGCCAGACAATTATTGTCTGGTATAGTGCAGCAGC
AGAACAATTTGCTGAGGGCTATTGAGGCGCAACAGCATCTGTTGCAACTCACAGTCTGGGGCATCAAGCA
GCTCCAGGCAAGAATCCTGGCTGTGGAAAGATACCTAAAGGATCAACAGCTCCTGGGGATTTGGGGTTGC
TCTGGAAAACTCATTTGCACCACTGCTGTGCCTTGGAATGCTAGTTGGAGTAATAAATCTCTGGAACAGA
TTTGGAATCACACGACCTGGATGGAGTGGGACAGAGAAATTAACAATTACACAAGCTTAATACACTCCTT
AATTGAAGAATCGCAAAACCAGCAAGAAAAGAATGAACAAGAATTATTGGAATTAGATAAATGGGCAAGT
TTGTGGAATTGGTTTAACATAACAAATTGGCTGTGGTATATAAAATTATTCATAATGATAGTAGGAGGCT
TGGTAGGTTTAAGAATAGTTTTTGCTGTACTTTCTATAGTGAATAGAGTTAGGCAGGGATATTCACCATT
ATCGTTTCAGACCCACCTCCCAACCCCGAGGGGACCCGACAGGCCCGAAGGAATAGAAGAAGAAGGTGGA
GAGAGAGACAGAGACAGATCCATTCGATTAGTGAACGGATCTCGACGGTATCGCCGAATTCACAAATGGC
AGTATTCATCCACAATTTTAAAAGAAAAGGGGGGATTGGGGGGTACAGTGCAGGGGAAAGAATAGTAGAC
ATAATAGCAACAGACATACAAACTAAAGAATTACAAAAACAAATTACAAAAATTCAAAATTTTCGGGTTT
ATTACAGGGACAGCAGAGATCCAGTTTGGACTAGGATCCTTTACCAC
